Addgene plasmid #238612: HiBiT-KEAP1(CMV) Vector
Purpose: Express HiBiT-KEAP1 Fusion Protein in Mammalian Cells under a CMV promoter
Depositing lab: Promega Corporation.
Backbone
  Vector backbone: pBiT3.1-N [CMV/HiBiT/Blast] Vector
  Vector type: Mammalian Expression
  Selectable markers: Blasticidin
Growth in bacteria
  Bacterial resistance: Kanamycin, 50 μg/mL
  Growth temperature: 37°C
  Growth strain: DH5alpha
  Copy number: High Copy
Gene/Insert
  Gene/Insert name: KEAP1
  Species: H. sapiens (human)
  Mutation: None
  Entrez Gene: KEAP1 (a.k.a. INrf2, KLHL19)
  Promoter: CMV
  Tag / fusion protein: HiBiT (N terminal on backbone)
  Cloning method: Other
Terms and licenses: Academic/Nonprofit Terms; Industry Terms
How to cite: HiBiT-KEAP1(CMV) Vector was a gift from Promega Corporation (Addgene plasmid # 238612 ; http://n2t.net/addgene:238612 ; RRID:Addgene_238612)
