[The description below was written by a language model from this plasmid's Addgene catalogue record and pLannotate feature annotations shown in this document.]
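Description:
HiBiT-KEAP1(CMV) Vector is a 6,176 bp mammalian expression plasmid that produces human KEAP1 (also known as INrf2 or KLHL19) fused at its N terminus to the HiBiT peptide tag. The catalogue lists the backbone as pBiT3.1-N [CMV/HiBiT/Blast]. Transcription is driven by the human cytomegalovirus immediate-early enhancer and promoter, followed by a chimeric β-globin/immunoglobulin intron that generally improves mRNA processing and expression. A T7 promoter sits just upstream of the coding region and would allow in vitro transcription. The automated annotation marks only part of the open reading frame as KEAP1 and does not label the short HiBiT tag. The record states that the insert carries no mutation. Downstream are residual multiple cloning site sequence and an SV40 polyadenylation signal, which the annotation places on the reverse strand.

The plasmid replicates in E. coli from a high-copy ColE1/pUC-type origin, and a cer site helps keep it monomeric. Bacterial selection is with kanamycin. The feature tables show a neo (nptII) gene placed behind tandem SV40 early and EM7 promoters and followed by a synthetic poly(A) signal, an arrangement that permits expression in both bacterial and mammalian cells. The catalogue lists blasticidin as the mammalian selectable marker, but neither feature table annotates a blasticidin resistance gene. The annotated marker would instead suggest G418-type selection, so this discrepancy should be checked. The two sequence records are identical in length and feature content and differ only in their start coordinate.

HiBiT is a small peptide that complements the LgBiT polypeptide to reconstitute NanoLuc luciferase. The construct is therefore suited to luminescent detection or quantification of KEAP1 in mammalian cells, although the record states only the expression purpose.
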