Features (pLannotate 1.2.2; 19 found; start..end, strand, type, name):
    140..517     +  enhancer       CMV enhancer: human cytomegalovirus immediate early enhancer
    519..718     +  promoter       CMV promoter: human cytomegalovirus (CMV) immediate early promoter
    857..989     +  intron         chimeric intron: chimera between introns from human β-globin and immunoglobulin heavy chain genes
   1033..1051    +  promoter       T7 promoter: promoter for bacteriophage T7 RNA polymerase
   1134..2462    +  CDS            KEAP1 (fragment) (sequence partly withheld): KEAP1_HUMAN - Also known as INRF2 From Homo sapiens (Human).
   3014..3069    +  misc_feature   MCS: pUC18/19 multiple cloning site
   3076..3125    +  CDS            SET1 (fragment): solubility-enhancement tag derived from T7 phage gene 10B
   3133..3152    +  terminator     T7 terminator (fragment): transcription terminator for bacteriophage T7 RNA polymerase
   3174..3295    -  polyA_signal   SV40 poly(A) signal: SV40 polyadenylation signal
   3318..3386    -  CDS            large T antigen (fragment): large T antigen from SV40 (simian virus 40)
   3391..3423    +  rep_origin     M13 ori (fragment): M13 bacteriophage origin of replication; arrow indicates direction of (+) strand synthesis
   3424..3475    -  misc_feature   bom (fragment): basis of mobility region from pBR322
   3540..3897    +  promoter       SV40 promoter: SV40 enhancer and early promoter
   3912..3959    +  promoter       EM7 promoter: synthetic bacterial promoter&nbsp
   3991..4782    +  CDS            neo: KKA2_KLEPN - Also known as kan, nptII. Experimental evidence at protein level: Swiss-Prot protein existence level 1. Resistance to kanamycin, neomycin, paromomycin, ribostamycin, butirosin and gentamicin B. From Klebsiella pneumoniae.
   4849..4897    +  polyA_signal   poly(A) signal: synthetic polyadenylation signal
   4918..5007    -  CDS            tnpA (fragment): TN5P_ECOLX - Also known as tnp. Experimental evidence at protein level: Swiss-Prot protein existence level 1. Mediates transposition of transposon Tn5 by a 'cut and paste' mechanism. First, the monomeric transposase binds the 19 bp inverted DNA repeats flanking the transposon. Then, dimerization of the DNA- bound transposase creates a synaptic DNA complex. After nicking of the first DNA strand, excision of the transposon proceeds through a series of intermediates. The transposase then mediates the insertion of the transposon at a new site by strand transfer. The activity of the wild- type tran
   5136..5724    -  rep_origin     ori: high-copy-number ColE1/pMB1/pBR322/pUC origin of replication
   5840..6123    +  misc_feature   cer region: ColE1-derived recombination site that helps to maintain plasmids as monomers
>Addgene plasmid #238612 | HiBiT-KEAP1(CMV) Vector | depositor full sequence | sequence record 475087 | HiBiT-KEAP1(CMV) Vector sequence 6176 bps
TCAATATTGGCCATTAGCCATATTATTCATTGGTTATATAGCATAAATCAATATTGGCTATTGGCCATTG
CATACGTTGTATCTATATCATAATATGTACATTTATATTGGCTCATGTCCAATATGACCGCCATGTTGGC
ATTGATTATTGACTAGTTATTAATAGTAATCAATTACGGGGTCATTAGTTCATAGCCCATATATGGAGTT
CCGCGTTACATAACTTACGGTAAATGGCCCGCCTGGCTGACCGCCCAACGACCCCCGCCCATTGACGTCA
ATAATGACGTATGTTCCCATAGTAACGCCAATAGGGACTTTCCATTGACGTCAATGGGTGGAGTATTTAC
GGTAAACTGCCCACTTGGCAGTACATCAAGTGTATCATATGCCAAGTCCGCCCCCTATTGACGTCAATGA
CGGTAAATGGCCCGCCTGGCATTATGCCCAGTACATGACCTTACGGGACTTTCCTACTTGGCAGTACATC
TACGTATTAGTCATCGCTATTACCATGGTGATGCGGTTTTGGCAGTACACCAATGGGCGTGGATAGCGGT
TTGACTCACGGGGATTTCCAAGTCTCCACCCCATTGACGTCAATGGGAGTTTGTTTTGGCACCAAAATCA
ACGGGACTTTCCAAAATGTCGTAATAACCCCGCCCCGTTGACGCAAATGGGCGGTAGGCGTGTACGGTGG
GAGGTCTATATAAGCAGAGCTGGTTTAGTGAACCGTCAGATCACTAGAAGCTTTATTGCGGTAGTTTATC
ACAGTTAAATTGCTAACGCAGTCAGTGCTTCTGACACAACAGTCTCGAACTTAAGCTGCAGAAGTTGGTC
GTGAGGCACTGGGCAGGTAAGTATCAAGGTTACAAGACAGGTTTAAGGAGACCAATAGAAACTGGGCTTG
TCGAGACAGAGAAGACTCTTGCGTTTCTGATAGGCACCTATTGGTCTTACTGACATCCACTTTGCCTTTC
TCTCCACAGGTGTCCACTCCCAGTTCAATTACAGCTCTTAAGGCTAGAGTATTAATACGACTCACTATAG
GGCTAGCGCTCACCATGGTGAGCGGCTGGCGGCTGTTCAAGAAGATTAGCGGGAGCTCCGGTGGCTCGAG
CGGTGCGATCGCCATGCAGCCAGATCCCAGGCCTAGCGGGGCTGGGGCCTGCTGCCGATTCCTGCCCCTG
CAGTCACAGTGCCCTGAGGGGGCAGGGGACGCGGTGATGTACGCCTCCACTGAGTGCAAGGCGGAGGTGA
CGCCCTCCCAGCATGGCAACCGCACCTTCAGCTACACCCTGGAGGATCATACCAAGCAGGCCTTTGGCAT
CATGAACGAGCTGCGGCTCAGCCAGCAGCTGTGTGACGTCACACTGCAGGTCAAGTACCAGGATGCACCG
GCCGCCCAGTTCATGGCCCACAAGGTGGTGCTGGCCTCATCCAGCCCTGTCTTCAAGGCCATGTTCACCA
ACGGGCTGCGGGAGCAGGGCATGGAGGTGGTGTCCATTGAGGGTATCCACCCCAAGGTCATGGAGCGCCT
CATTGAATTCGCCTACACGGCCTCCATCTCCATGGGCGAGAAGTGTGTCCTCCACGTCATGAACGGCGCT
GTCATGTACCAGATCGACAGCGTTGTCCGTGCCTGCAGTGACTTCCTGGTGCAGCAGCTGGACCCCAGCA
ATGCCATCGGCATCGCCAACTTCGCTGAGCAGATTGGCTGTGTGGAGTTGCACCAGCGTGCCCGGGAGTA
CATCTACATGCATTTTGGGGAGGTGGCCAAGCAAGAGGAGTTCTTCAACCTGTCCCACTGCCAACTGGTG
ACCCTCATCAGCCGGGACGACCTGAACGTGCGCTGCGAGTCCGAGGTCTTCCACGCCTGCATCAACTGGG
TCAAGTACGACTGCGAACAGCGACGGTTCTACGTCCAGGCGCTGCTGCGGGCCGTGCGCTGCCACTCGTT
GACGCCGAACTTCCTGCAGATGCAGCTGCAGAAGTGCGAGATCCTGCAGTCCGACTCCCGCTGCAAGGAC
TACCTGGTCAAGATCTTCGAGGAGCTCACCCTGCACAAGCCCACGCAGGTGATGCCCTGCCGGGCG
[81 nt withheld, positions 2097-2177]
A
[782 nt withheld, positions 2179-2960]
ATGGAGCCCTGCCGGAAGCAGATTGACCAGCAGAACTGTACCTGTGTTTAAACGAATTCGGGCTCGGTAC
CCGGGGATCCTCTAGAGTCGACCTGCAGGCATGCAAGCTGATCCGGCTGCTAACAAAGCCCGAAAGGAAG
CTGAGTTGGCTGCTGCCACCGCTGAGCAATAACTAGCATAACCCCTTGGGGCGGCCGCTTCGAGCAGACA
TGATAAGATACATTGATGAGTTTGGACAAACCACAACTAGAATGCAGTGAAAAAAATGCTTTATTTGTGA
AATTTGTGATGCTATTGCTTTATTTGTAACCATTATAAGCTGCAATAAACAAGTTAACAACAACAATTGC
ATTCATTTTATGTTTCAGGTTCAGGGGGAGATGTGGGAGGTTTTTTTAAGCAAGTAAAACCTCTACAAAT
GTGGTAAAATCGAATTTTAACAAAATATTAACGCTTACAATTTCCTGATGCGGTATTTTCTCCTTACGCA
TCTGTGCGGTATTTCACACCGCATACGCGGATCTGCGCAGCACCATGGCCTGAAATAACCTCTGAAAGAG
GAACTTGGTTAGGTACCTTCTGAGGCGGAAAGAACCAGCTGTGGAATGTGTGTCAGTTAGGGTGTGGAAA
GTCCCCAGGCTCCCCAGCAGGCAGAAGTATGCAAAGCATGCATCTCAATTAGTCAGCAACCAGGTGTGGA
AAGTCCCCAGGCTCCCCAGCAGGCAGAAGTATGCAAAGCATGCATCTCAATTAGTCAGCAACCATAGTCC
CGCCCCTAACTCCGCCCATCCCGCCCCTAACTCCGCCCAGTTCCGCCCATTCTCCGCCCCATGGCTGACT
AATTTTTTTTATTTATGCAGAGGCCGAGGCCGCCTCGGCCTCTGAGCTATTCCAGAAGTAGTGAGGAGGC
TTTTTTGGAGGCCTAGGCTTTTGCAAAAAGCTTAATTAACTGTTGACAATTAATCATCGGCATAGTATAT
CGGCATAGTATAATACGACAAGGTGAGGAACTAAACCCAGGAGGCAGATCATGATTGAACAAGATGGATT
GCACGCAGGTTCTCCGGCCGCTTGGGTGGAGAGGCTATTCGGCTATGACTGGGCACAACAGACAATCGGC
TGCTCTGATGCCGCCGTGTTCCGGCTGTCAGCGCAGGGGCGCCCGGTTCTTTTTGTCAAGACCGACCTGT
CCGGTGCCCTGAATGAACTGCAGGACGAGGCAGCGCGGCTATCGTGGCTGGCCACGACGGGCGTTCCTTG
CGCAGCTGTGCTCGACGTTGTCACTGAAGCGGGAAGGGACTGGCTGCTATTGGGCGAAGTGCCGGGGCAG
GATCTCCTGTCATCTCACCTTGCTCCTGCCGAGAAAGTATCCATCATGGCTGATGCAATGCGGCGGCTGC
ATACGCTTGATCCGGCTACCTGCCCATTCGACCACCAAGCGAAACATCGCATCGAGCGAGCACGTACTCG
GATGGAAGCCGGTCTTGTCGATCAGGATGATCTGGACGAAGAGCATCAGGGGCTCGCGCCAGCCGAACTG
TTCGCCAGGCTCAAGGCGCGCATGCCCGACGGCGAGGATCTCGTCGTGACCCATGGCGATGCCTGCTTGC
CGAATATCATGGTGGAAAATGGCCGCTTTTCTGGATTCATCGACTGTGGCCGGCTGGGTGTGGCGGACCG
CTATCAGGACATAGCGTTGGCTACCCGTGATATTGCTGAAGAGCTTGGCGGCGAATGGGCTGACCGCTTC
CTCGTGCTTTACGGTATCGCCGCTCCCGATTCGCAGCGCATCGCCTTCTATCGCCTTCTTGACGAGTTCT
TCTGAGCGGGACTCTGGGGTTCGAAATGACCGACCAAGCGACGCCCAACCTGCCATCACGATGGCCGCAA
TAAAATATCTTTATTTTCATTACATCTGTGTGTTGGTTTTTTGTGTGAATCGATAGCGATAAGGATCCTC
TTTGCGCTTGCGTTTTCCCTTGTCCAGATAGCCCAGTAGCTGACATTCATCCGGGGTCAGCACCGTTTCT
GCGGACTGGCTTTCTACCCGGTATCAGCTCACTCAAAGGCGGTAATACGGTTATCCACAGAATCAGGGGA
TAACGCAGGAAAGAACATGTGAGCAAAAGGCCAGCAAAAGGCCAGGAACCGTAAAAAGGCCGCGTTGCTG
GCGTTTTTCCATAGGCTCCGCCCCCCTGACGAGCATCACAAAAATCGACGCTCAAGTCAGAGGTGGCGAA
ACCCGACAGGACTATAAAGATACCAGGCGTTTCCCCCTGGAAGCTCCCTCGTGCGCTCTCCTGTTCCGAC
CCTGCCGCTTACCGGATACCTGTCCGCCTTTCTCCCTTCGGGAAGCGTGGCGCTTTCTCATAGCTCACGC
TGTAGGTATCTCAGTTCGGTGTAGGTCGTTCGCTCCAAGCTGGGCTGTGTGCACGAACCCCCCGTTCAGC
CCGACCGCTGCGCCTTATCCGGTAACTATCGTCTTGAGTCCAACCCGGTAAGACACGACTTATCGCCACT
GGCAGCAGCCACTGGTAACAGGATTAGCAGAGCGAGGTATGTAGGCGGTGCTACAGAGTTCTTGAAGTGG
TGGCCTAACTACGGCTACACTAGAAGGACAGTATTTGGTATCTGCGCTCTGCTGAAGCCAGTTACCTTCG
GAAAAAGAGTTGGTAGCTCTTGATCCGGCAAACAAACCACCGCTGGTAGCGGTGGTTTTTTTGTTTGCAA
GCAGCAGATTACGCGCAGAAAAAAAGGATTTCAAGAAGATCCTTTGATCTTTTCTACGGGGTCTGACGCT
CAGTGGAACGAAAACTCACGTTAAGGGATTTTGGTCATGAGATTATCAAAAAGGATCTTCACCTAGATCC
TTTTATAGTCCGGAAATACAGGAACGCACGCTGGATGGCCCTTCGCTGGGATGGTGAAACCATGAAAAAT
GGCAGCTTCAGTGGATTAAGTGGGGGTAATGTGGCCTGTACCCTCTGGTTGCATAGGTATTCATACGGTT
AAAATTTATCAGGCGCGATTGCGGCAGTTTTTCGGGTGGTTTGTTGCCATTTTTACCTGTCTGCTGCCGT
GATCGCGCTGAACGCGTTTTAGCGGTGCGTACAATTAAGGGATTATGGTAAATCCACTTACTGTCTGCCC
TCGTAGCCATCGAGATAAACCGCAGTACTCCGGCCACGATGCGTCCGGCGTAGAGGATCGAGATCT
