Features (pLannotate 1.2.2; 19 found; start..end, strand, type, name):
    279..411     +  intron         chimeric intron: chimera between introns from human β-globin and immunoglobulin heavy chain genes
    455..473     +  promoter       T7 promoter: promoter for bacteriophage T7 RNA polymerase
    556..1884    +  CDS            KEAP1 (fragment) (sequence partly withheld): KEAP1_HUMAN - Also known as INRF2 From Homo sapiens (Human).
   2436..2491    +  misc_feature   MCS: pUC18/19 multiple cloning site
   2498..2547    +  CDS            SET1 (fragment): solubility-enhancement tag derived from T7 phage gene 10B
   2555..2574    +  terminator     T7 terminator (fragment): transcription terminator for bacteriophage T7 RNA polymerase
   2596..2717    -  polyA_signal   SV40 poly(A) signal: SV40 polyadenylation signal
   2740..2808    -  CDS            large T antigen (fragment): large T antigen from SV40 (simian virus 40)
   2813..2845    +  rep_origin     M13 ori (fragment): M13 bacteriophage origin of replication; arrow indicates direction of (+) strand synthesis
   2846..2897    -  misc_feature   bom (fragment): basis of mobility region from pBR322
   2962..3319    +  promoter       SV40 promoter: SV40 enhancer and early promoter
   3334..3381    +  promoter       EM7 promoter: synthetic bacterial promoter&nbsp
   3413..4204    +  CDS            neo: KKA2_KLEPN - Also known as kan, nptII. Experimental evidence at protein level: Swiss-Prot protein existence level 1. Resistance to kanamycin, neomycin, paromomycin, ribostamycin, butirosin and gentamicin B. From Klebsiella pneumoniae.
   4271..4319    +  polyA_signal   poly(A) signal: synthetic polyadenylation signal
   4340..4429    -  CDS            tnpA (fragment): TN5P_ECOLX - Also known as tnp. Experimental evidence at protein level: Swiss-Prot protein existence level 1. Mediates transposition of transposon Tn5 by a 'cut and paste' mechanism. First, the monomeric transposase binds the 19 bp inverted DNA repeats flanking the transposon. Then, dimerization of the DNA- bound transposase creates a synaptic DNA complex. After nicking of the first DNA strand, excision of the transposon proceeds through a series of intermediates. The transposase then mediates the insertion of the transposon at a new site by strand transfer. The activity of the wild- type tran
   4558..5146    -  rep_origin     ori: high-copy-number ColE1/pMB1/pBR322/pUC origin of replication
   5262..5545    +  misc_feature   cer region: ColE1-derived recombination site that helps to maintain plasmids as monomers
   5738..6115    +  enhancer       CMV enhancer: human cytomegalovirus immediate early enhancer
   6117..140     +  promoter       CMV promoter (across the origin): human cytomegalovirus (CMV) immediate early promoter
>Addgene plasmid #238612 | HiBiT-KEAP1(CMV) Vector | addgene full sequence | sequence record 485987 | Addgene NGS Result
CAAGTCTCCACCCCATTGACGTCAATGGGAGTTTGTTTTGGCACCAAAATCAACGGGACTTTCCAAAATG
TCGTAATAACCCCGCCCCGTTGACGCAAATGGGCGGTAGGCGTGTACGGTGGGAGGTCTATATAAGCAGA
GCTGGTTTAGTGAACCGTCAGATCACTAGAAGCTTTATTGCGGTAGTTTATCACAGTTAAATTGCTAACG
CAGTCAGTGCTTCTGACACAACAGTCTCGAACTTAAGCTGCAGAAGTTGGTCGTGAGGCACTGGGCAGGT
AAGTATCAAGGTTACAAGACAGGTTTAAGGAGACCAATAGAAACTGGGCTTGTCGAGACAGAGAAGACTC
TTGCGTTTCTGATAGGCACCTATTGGTCTTACTGACATCCACTTTGCCTTTCTCTCCACAGGTGTCCACT
CCCAGTTCAATTACAGCTCTTAAGGCTAGAGTATTAATACGACTCACTATAGGGCTAGCGCTCACCATGG
TGAGCGGCTGGCGGCTGTTCAAGAAGATTAGCGGGAGCTCCGGTGGCTCGAGCGGTGCGATCGCCATGCA
GCCAGATCCCAGGCCTAGCGGGGCTGGGGCCTGCTGCCGATTCCTGCCCCTGCAGTCACAGTGCCCTGAG
GGGGCAGGGGACGCGGTGATGTACGCCTCCACTGAGTGCAAGGCGGAGGTGACGCCCTCCCAGCATGGCA
ACCGCACCTTCAGCTACACCCTGGAGGATCATACCAAGCAGGCCTTTGGCATCATGAACGAGCTGCGGCT
CAGCCAGCAGCTGTGTGACGTCACACTGCAGGTCAAGTACCAGGATGCACCGGCCGCCCAGTTCATGGCC
CACAAGGTGGTGCTGGCCTCATCCAGCCCTGTCTTCAAGGCCATGTTCACCAACGGGCTGCGGGAGCAGG
GCATGGAGGTGGTGTCCATTGAGGGTATCCACCCCAAGGTCATGGAGCGCCTCATTGAATTCGCCTACAC
GGCCTCCATCTCCATGGGCGAGAAGTGTGTCCTCCACGTCATGAACGGCGCTGTCATGTACCAGATCGAC
AGCGTTGTCCGTGCCTGCAGTGACTTCCTGGTGCAGCAGCTGGACCCCAGCAATGCCATCGGCATCGCCA
ACTTCGCTGAGCAGATTGGCTGTGTGGAGTTGCACCAGCGTGCCCGGGAGTACATCTACATGCATTTTGG
GGAGGTGGCCAAGCAAGAGGAGTTCTTCAACCTGTCCCACTGCCAACTGGTGACCCTCATCAGCCGGGAC
GACCTGAACGTGCGCTGCGAGTCCGAGGTCTTCCACGCCTGCATCAACTGGGTCAAGTACGACTGCGAAC
AGCGACGGTTCTACGTCCAGGCGCTGCTGCGGGCCGTGCGCTGCCACTCGTTGACGCCGAACTTCCTGCA
GATGCAGCTGCAGAAGTGCGAGATCCTGCAGTCCGACTCCCGCTGCAAGGACTACCTGGTCAAGATCTTC
GAGGAGCTCACCCTGCACAAGCCCACGCAGGTGATGCCCTGCCGGGCG
[864 nt withheld, positions 1519-2382]
ATGGAGCCCTGCCGGAAGCAGATTGACCAGCAGAACTGTACCTGTGTTTAAACGAATTCGGGCTCGGTAC
CCGGGGATCCTCTAGAGTCGACCTGCAGGCATGCAAGCTGATCCGGCTGCTAACAAAGCCCGAAAGGAAG
CTGAGTTGGCTGCTGCCACCGCTGAGCAATAACTAGCATAACCCCTTGGGGCGGCCGCTTCGAGCAGACA
TGATAAGATACATTGATGAGTTTGGACAAACCACAACTAGAATGCAGTGAAAAAAATGCTTTATTTGTGA
AATTTGTGATGCTATTGCTTTATTTGTAACCATTATAAGCTGCAATAAACAAGTTAACAACAACAATTGC
ATTCATTTTATGTTTCAGGTTCAGGGGGAGATGTGGGAGGTTTTTTTAAGCAAGTAAAACCTCTACAAAT
GTGGTAAAATCGAATTTTAACAAAATATTAACGCTTACAATTTCCTGATGCGGTATTTTCTCCTTACGCA
TCTGTGCGGTATTTCACACCGCATACGCGGATCTGCGCAGCACCATGGCCTGAAATAACCTCTGAAAGAG
GAACTTGGTTAGGTACCTTCTGAGGCGGAAAGAACCAGCTGTGGAATGTGTGTCAGTTAGGGTGTGGAAA
GTCCCCAGGCTCCCCAGCAGGCAGAAGTATGCAAAGCATGCATCTCAATTAGTCAGCAACCAGGTGTGGA
AAGTCCCCAGGCTCCCCAGCAGGCAGAAGTATGCAAAGCATGCATCTCAATTAGTCAGCAACCATAGTCC
CGCCCCTAACTCCGCCCATCCCGCCCCTAACTCCGCCCAGTTCCGCCCATTCTCCGCCCCATGGCTGACT
AATTTTTTTTATTTATGCAGAGGCCGAGGCCGCCTCGGCCTCTGAGCTATTCCAGAAGTAGTGAGGAGGC
TTTTTTGGAGGCCTAGGCTTTTGCAAAAAGCTTAATTAACTGTTGACAATTAATCATCGGCATAGTATAT
CGGCATAGTATAATACGACAAGGTGAGGAACTAAACCCAGGAGGCAGATCATGATTGAACAAGATGGATT
GCACGCAGGTTCTCCGGCCGCTTGGGTGGAGAGGCTATTCGGCTATGACTGGGCACAACAGACAATCGGC
TGCTCTGATGCCGCCGTGTTCCGGCTGTCAGCGCAGGGGCGCCCGGTTCTTTTTGTCAAGACCGACCTGT
CCGGTGCCCTGAATGAACTGCAGGACGAGGCAGCGCGGCTATCGTGGCTGGCCACGACGGGCGTTCCTTG
CGCAGCTGTGCTCGACGTTGTCACTGAAGCGGGAAGGGACTGGCTGCTATTGGGCGAAGTGCCGGGGCAG
GATCTCCTGTCATCTCACCTTGCTCCTGCCGAGAAAGTATCCATCATGGCTGATGCAATGCGGCGGCTGC
ATACGCTTGATCCGGCTACCTGCCCATTCGACCACCAAGCGAAACATCGCATCGAGCGAGCACGTACTCG
GATGGAAGCCGGTCTTGTCGATCAGGATGATCTGGACGAAGAGCATCAGGGGCTCGCGCCAGCCGAACTG
TTCGCCAGGCTCAAGGCGCGCATGCCCGACGGCGAGGATCTCGTCGTGACCCATGGCGATGCCTGCTTGC
CGAATATCATGGTGGAAAATGGCCGCTTTTCTGGATTCATCGACTGTGGCCGGCTGGGTGTGGCGGACCG
CTATCAGGACATAGCGTTGGCTACCCGTGATATTGCTGAAGAGCTTGGCGGCGAATGGGCTGACCGCTTC
CTCGTGCTTTACGGTATCGCCGCTCCCGATTCGCAGCGCATCGCCTTCTATCGCCTTCTTGACGAGTTCT
TCTGAGCGGGACTCTGGGGTTCGAAATGACCGACCAAGCGACGCCCAACCTGCCATCACGATGGCCGCAA
TAAAATATCTTTATTTTCATTACATCTGTGTGTTGGTTTTTTGTGTGAATCGATAGCGATAAGGATCCTC
TTTGCGCTTGCGTTTTCCCTTGTCCAGATAGCCCAGTAGCTGACATTCATCCGGGGTCAGCACCGTTTCT
GCGGACTGGCTTTCTACCCGGTATCAGCTCACTCAAAGGCGGTAATACGGTTATCCACAGAATCAGGGGA
TAACGCAGGAAAGAACATGTGAGCAAAAGGCCAGCAAAAGGCCAGGAACCGTAAAAAGGCCGCGTTGCTG
GCGTTTTTCCATAGGCTCCGCCCCCCTGACGAGCATCACAAAAATCGACGCTCAAGTCAGAGGTGGCGAA
ACCCGACAGGACTATAAAGATACCAGGCGTTTCCCCCTGGAAGCTCCCTCGTGCGCTCTCCTGTTCCGAC
CCTGCCGCTTACCGGATACCTGTCCGCCTTTCTCCCTTCGGGAAGCGTGGCGCTTTCTCATAGCTCACGC
TGTAGGTATCTCAGTTCGGTGTAGGTCGTTCGCTCCAAGCTGGGCTGTGTGCACGAACCCCCCGTTCAGC
CCGACCGCTGCGCCTTATCCGGTAACTATCGTCTTGAGTCCAACCCGGTAAGACACGACTTATCGCCACT
GGCAGCAGCCACTGGTAACAGGATTAGCAGAGCGAGGTATGTAGGCGGTGCTACAGAGTTCTTGAAGTGG
TGGCCTAACTACGGCTACACTAGAAGGACAGTATTTGGTATCTGCGCTCTGCTGAAGCCAGTTACCTTCG
GAAAAAGAGTTGGTAGCTCTTGATCCGGCAAACAAACCACCGCTGGTAGCGGTGGTTTTTTTGTTTGCAA
GCAGCAGATTACGCGCAGAAAAAAAGGATTTCAAGAAGATCCTTTGATCTTTTCTACGGGGTCTGACGCT
CAGTGGAACGAAAACTCACGTTAAGGGATTTTGGTCATGAGATTATCAAAAAGGATCTTCACCTAGATCC
TTTTATAGTCCGGAAATACAGGAACGCACGCTGGATGGCCCTTCGCTGGGATGGTGAAACCATGAAAAAT
GGCAGCTTCAGTGGATTAAGTGGGGGTAATGTGGCCTGTACCCTCTGGTTGCATAGGTATTCATACGGTT
AAAATTTATCAGGCGCGATTGCGGCAGTTTTTCGGGTGGTTTGTTGCCATTTTTACCTGTCTGCTGCCGT
GATCGCGCTGAACGCGTTTTAGCGGTGCGTACAATTAAGGGATTATGGTAAATCCACTTACTGTCTGCCC
TCGTAGCCATCGAGATAAACCGCAGTACTCCGGCCACGATGCGTCCGGCGTAGAGGATCGAGATCTTCAA
TATTGGCCATTAGCCATATTATTCATTGGTTATATAGCATAAATCAATATTGGCTATTGGCCATTGCATA
CGTTGTATCTATATCATAATATGTACATTTATATTGGCTCATGTCCAATATGACCGCCATGTTGGCATTG
ATTATTGACTAGTTATTAATAGTAATCAATTACGGGGTCATTAGTTCATAGCCCATATATGGAGTTCCGC
GTTACATAACTTACGGTAAATGGCCCGCCTGGCTGACCGCCCAACGACCCCCGCCCATTGACGTCAATAA
TGACGTATGTTCCCATAGTAACGCCAATAGGGACTTTCCATTGACGTCAATGGGTGGAGTATTTACGGTA
AACTGCCCACTTGGCAGTACATCAAGTGTATCATATGCCAAGTCCGCCCCCTATTGACGTCAATGACGGT
AAATGGCCCGCCTGGCATTATGCCCAGTACATGACCTTACGGGACTTTCCTACTTGGCAGTACATCTACG
TATTAGTCATCGCTATTACCATGGTGATGCGGTTTTGGCAGTACACCAATGGGCGTGGATAGCGGTTTGA
CTCACGGGGATTTC
